Addgene plasmid #193130: GB3276
Purpose: A2 Proximal promoter sequence consisting of three times the target sequence for the gRNA1 (GB1838) flanked by random sequences.
Depositing lab: Diego Orzaez. Depositing organization: Instituto de Biologia Molecular y Celular de Plantas. Publication: GB_SynP: A Modular dCas9-Regulated Synthetic Promoter Collection for Fine-Tuned Recombinant Gene Expression in Plants. Moreno-Gimenez E, Selma S, Calvache C, Orzaez D. ACS Synth Biol. 2022 Sep 16;11(9):3037-3048. doi: 10.1021/acssynbio.2c00238. Epub 2022 Aug 31. PubMed 36044643.
Backbone
  Vector backbone: pUPD2
  Vector type: Synthetic Biology
Growth in bacteria
  Bacterial resistance: Chloramphenicol, 25 μg/mL
  Growth temperature: 37°C
  Growth strain: DH5alpha
  Copy number: High Copy
Gene/Insert
  Gene/Insert name: GB_SynP (A2) G1abc.3
  Species: Synthetic
  Cloning method: Restriction Enzyme; 5′ cloning site unknown (unknown if destroyed)
Terms and licenses: Academic/Nonprofit Terms; Industry Terms: Not Available to Industry
How to cite: GB3276 was a gift from Diego Orzaez (Addgene plasmid # 193130 ; http://n2t.net/addgene:193130 ; RRID:Addgene_193130)
