[The description below was written by a language model from this plasmid's Addgene catalogue record and pLannotate feature annotations shown in this document.]
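Description:
GB3276 is a small (about 2.3 kb) synthetic-biology part plasmid built on the pUPD2 backbone, the entry vector used to hold individual standardised DNA parts in the GoldenBraid modular cloning system for plants. It is propagated in E. coli from a high-copy ColE1/pUC-type origin and selected with chloramphenicol, conferred by the cat gene under its native promoter and followed by the lambda t0 terminator. The annotated backbone also carries BioBrick prefix and suffix sequences and bacterial terminators (including a his operon terminator) on either side of the cloning position, which insulate the insert from read-through transcription in the bacterial host.

The payload is GB_SynP (A2) G1abc.3, a fully synthetic "A2" proximal promoter element from the GB_SynP collection of dCas9-regulated synthetic plant promoters. According to the record, it consists of three copies of the target sequence recognised by gRNA1 (the guide supplied by part GB1838), embedded in random flanking sequence. The automated feature table annotates only backbone elements. The insert itself is not called as a feature, presumably because it is a designed sequence with no match in standard feature databases; it most likely occupies the unannotated stretch between the prefix and suffix, spanning the sequence origin.

The part has no function alone. It is meant to be assembled with the other positional parts of a promoter and a downstream coding sequence, yielding a promoter whose output depends on a dCas9-based transcriptional activator being recruited to the repeated guide target sites. Parts of this type allow tunable, orthogonal control of recombinant gene expression in plants. The record does not state the cloning sites used.
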