Features (pLannotate 1.2.2; 8 found; start..end, strand, type, name):
     14..33      +  misc_feature   BioBrick suffix: universal suffix for all parts
     34..91      +  terminator     his operon terminator: This putative transcriptin terminator from the E. coli his operon has a 2-bp deletion introduced during synthesis. Its efficiency has not been determined.
    286..874     -  rep_origin     ori: high-copy-number ColE1/pMB1/pBR322/pUC origin of replication
   1057..1151    -  terminator     lambda t0 terminator: transcription terminator from phage lambda
   1175..1831    -  CDS            cat: CAT_ECOLX - Experimental evidence at protein level: Swiss-Prot protein existence level 1. This enzyme is an effector of chloramphenicol resistance in bacteria. From Escherichia coli. This protein is used as a marker in many commonly used cloning vectors, such as pACYC184.
   1832..1929    -  promoter       cat promoter: promoter of the E. coli cat gene encoding chloramphenicol acetyltransferase
   2015..2058    -  terminator     bacterial terminator: putative bacterial transcription terminator
   2061..2082    +  misc_feature   BioBrick prefix: BioBrick prefix for parts that do not start with "ATG"
>Addgene plasmid #193130 | GB3276 | addgene full sequence | sequence record 380420 | Addgene NGS Result
ACCACTCATCGCGACTAGTAGCGGCCGCTGCAGTCCGGCAAAAAAGGGCAAGGTGTCACCACCCTGCCCT
TTTTCTTTAAAACCGAAAAGATTACTTCGCGTTATGCAGGCTTCCTCGCTCACTGACTCGCTGCGCTCGG
TCGTTCGGCTGCGGCGAGCGGTATCAGCTCACTCAAAGGCGGTAATACGGTTATCCACAGAATCAGGGGA
TAACGCAGGAAAGAACATGTGAGCAAAAGGCCAGCAAAAGGCCAGGAACCGTAAAAAGGCCGCGTTGCTG
GCGTTTTTCCACAGGCTCCGCCCCCCTGACGAGCATCACAAAAATCGACGCTCAAGTCAGAGGTGGCGAA
ACCCGACAGGACTATAAAGATACCAGGCGTTTCCCCCTGGAAGCTCCCTCGTGCGCTCTCCTGTTCCGAC
CCTGCCGCTTACCGGATACCTGTCCGCCTTTCTCCCTTCGGGAAGCGTGGCGCTTTCTCATAGCTCACGC
TGTAGGTATCTCAGTTCGGTGTAGGTCGTTCGCTCCAAGCTGGGCTGTGTGCACGAACCCCCCGTTCAGC
CCGACCGCTGCGCCTTATCCGGTAACTATCGTCTTGAGTCCAACCCGGTAAGACACGACTTATCGCCACT
GGCAGCAGCCACTGGTAACAGGATTAGCAGAGCGAGGTATGTAGGCGGTGCTACAGAGTTCTTGAAGTGG
TGGCCTAACTACGGCTACACTAGAAGAACAGTATTTGGTATCTGCGCTCTGCTGAAGCCAGTTACCTTCG
GAAAAAGAGTTGGTAGCTCTTGATCCGGCAAACAAACCACCGCTGGTAGCGGTGGTTTTTTTGTTTGCAA
GCAGCAGATTACGCGCAGAAAAAAAGGATCTCAAGAAGATCCTTTGATCTTTTCTACGGGGTCTGACGCT
CAGTGGAACGAAAACTCACGTTAAGGGATTTTGGTCATGAGATTATCAAAAAGGATCTTCACCTAGATCC
TTTTAAATTAAAAATGAAGTTTTAAATCAATCTAAAGTATATATGAGTAAACTTGGTCTGACAGCTCGAG
GCTTGGATTCTCACCAATAAAAAACGCCCGGCGGCAACCGAGCGTTCTGAACAAATCCAGATGGAGTTCT
GAGGTCATTACTGGATCTATCAACAGGAGTCCAAGCGAGCTCGATATCAAATTACGCCCCGCCCTGCCAC
TCGTCGCAGTACTGTTGTAATTCATTAAGCATTCTGCCGACATGGAAGCCATCACAAACGGCATGATGAA
CCTGAATCGCCAGCGGCATCAGCACCTTGTCGCCTTGCGTATAATATTTGCCCATGGTGAAAACGGGGGC
GAAGAAGTTGTCCATATTGGCCACGTTTAAATCAAAACTGGTGAAACTCACCCAGGGATTGGCTGATACG
AAAAACATATTCTCAATAAACCCTTTAGGGAAATAGGCCAGGTTTTCACCGTAACACGCCACATCTTGCG
AATATATGTGTAGAAACTGCCGGAAATCGTCGTGGTATTCACTCCAGAGTGATGAAAACGTTTCAGTTTG
CTCATGGAAAACGGTGTAACAAGGGTGAACACTATCCCATATCACCAGCTCACCGTCTTTCATTGCCATA
CGAAATTCCGGATGAGCATTCATCAGGCGGGCAAGAATGTGAATAAAGGCCGGATAAAACTTGTGCTTAT
TTTTCTTTACGGTCTTTAAAAAGGCCGTAATATCCAGCTGAACGGTCTGGTTATAGGTACATTGAGCAAC
TGACTGAAATGCCTCAAAATGTTCTTTACGATGCCATTGGGATATATCAACGGTGGTATATCCAGTGATT
TTTTTCTCCATTTTAGCTTCCTTAGCTCCTGAAAATCTCGATAACTCAAAAAATACGCCCGGTAGTGATC
TTATTTCATTATGGTGAAAGTTGGAACCTCTTACGTGCCCGATCAACTCGAGTGCCACCTGACGTCTAAG
AAACCATTATTATCATGACATTAACCTATAAAAATAGGCGTATCACGAGGCAGAATTTCAGATAAAAAAA
ATCCTTAGCTTTCGCTAAGGATGATTTCTGGAATTCGCGGCCGCTTCTAGAGCGATGAGTGGTCTCGTGA
CTCCCTCTTCTCTCACCAACCAGTCAGTTGGGTTCACCCGGGTCGGACCTGAGTCGACCAAGCCTTCTTC
TCTCACCAACCAGTCGCGACCGCAGAACTTACGCTCGAGGGTCCGTCTTCTCTCACCAACCAGTCTCCCC
GGTTATCTCTCCCTGAG
